Addgene plasmid #101878: 5KKP (PUS7)
Purpose: Bacterial expression for structure determination; may not be full ORF
Depositing lab: Cheryl Arrowsmith. Depositing organization: University of Toronto.
Backbone
  Vector backbone: pET28-MHL
  Backbone manufacturer: Cheryl Arrowsmith (Addgene plasmid # 26096)
  Vector type: Bacterial Expression
Growth in bacteria
  Bacterial resistance: Kanamycin, 50 μg/mL
  Growth temperature: 37°C
  Growth strain: DH5alpha
  Copy number: Unknown
Gene/Insert
  Gene/Insert name: PUS7 (alt name: gi|50727001)
  Species: H. sapiens (human)
  Entrez Gene: PUS7 (a.k.a. YOR243C)
  Promoter: T7
  Tag / fusion protein: 6xHis, TEV (N terminal on backbone)
  Cloning method: Ligation Independent Cloning
  Sequencing primers: 5′ T7; 3′ T7-term
Terms and licenses: Academic/Nonprofit Terms; Industry Terms: Not Available to Industry
Depositor comments: N terminal tag: MHHHHHHSSGRENLYFQG. SGC Clone Sample ID: PUS7:JMC111-D12:C235524. SGC or PDG link: http://www.thesgc.org/structures/5KKP/
How to cite: 5KKP (PUS7) was a gift from Cheryl Arrowsmith (Addgene plasmid # 101878 ; http://n2t.net/addgene:101878 ; RRID:Addgene_101878)
