[The description below was written by a language model from this plasmid's Addgene catalogue record and pLannotate feature annotations shown in this document.]
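Description:
5KKP (PUS7) is a bacterial expression plasmid built on the pET28-MHL backbone, made to produce a human PUS7 (pseudouridine synthase 7) protein fragment for structure determination. The insert was introduced by ligation-independent cloning, and the record cautions that it may not be the full open reading frame. Consistent with this, the annotation of the roughly 7 kb sequence identifies the PUS7 coding region as a fragment of about 1.7 kb. Expression is driven by a T7 promoter followed by a lac operator and the strong phage T7 gene 10 ribosome binding site, and it ends at a T7 terminator. Transcription therefore requires a host supplying T7 RNA polymerase. The plasmid-borne lacI gene provides repressor to keep the promoter silent until IPTG induction.

The protein is made with an N-terminal 6xHis tag followed by a TEV protease cleavage site, both supplied by the backbone, so it can be purified by metal-affinity chromatography and the tag then removed. The automated annotation labels this short region as a fragment of a composite tag. It also flags a His-tag-like stretch and a small T7 gene 10-derived fragment downstream of the insert. These appear to be residual pET vector sequence, and the record does not indicate that they are fused to the expressed protein.

The plasmid is selected with kanamycin through an aminoglycoside phosphotransferase gene. It replicates from a pBR322/ColE1-type origin accompanied by the bom site and rop, which is typical of pET vectors, although the catalogue lists copy number as unknown. An f1 origin and leftover tetracycline-resistance fragments from the pBR322 lineage are also present.
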