Features (pLannotate 1.2.2; 20 found; start..end, strand, type, name):
      1..19      +  promoter       T7 promoter: promoter for bacteriophage T7 RNA polymerase
     20..44      +  protein_bind   lac operator: The lac repressor binds to the lac operator to inhibit transcription in E. coli. This inhibition can be relieved by adding lactose or isopropyl-β-D-thiogalactopyranoside (IPTG). lac repressor encoded by lacI
     59..81      +  RBS            RBS: efficient ribosome binding site from bacteriophage T7 gene 10 (Olins and Rangwala, 1989)
     89..107     +  CDS            capTEV™ (fragment): composite tag for in vivo biotinylation, TEV protease cleavage, and 6xHis tagging
    136..1830    +  CDS            PUS7 (fragment): PUS7_HUMAN - Also known as KIAA1897 From Homo sapiens (Human).
   1860..1877    +  CDS            9xHis (fragment): 9xHis affinity tag
   1887..1936    +  CDS            SET1 (fragment): solubility-enhancement tag derived from T7 phage gene 10B
   1944..1991    +  terminator     T7 terminator: transcription terminator for bacteriophage T7 RNA polymerase
   2028..2456    +  rep_origin     f1 ori (sequence partly withheld): f1 bacteriophage origin of replication; arrow indicates direction of (+) strand synthesis
   2509..2566    +  promoter       AmpR promoter (fragment): bla
   2575..3390    -  CDS            KanR: aminoglycoside phosphotransferase; aph(3')-Ia; confers resistance to kanamycin in bacteria or G418 (Geneticin®) in eukaryotes
   3512..4100    +  rep_origin     ori: high-copy-number ColE1/pMB1/pBR322/pUC origin of replication
   4286..4425    -  misc_feature   bom: basis of mobility region from pBR322
   4527..4718    -  CDS            rop: Rop protein, which maintains plasmids at low copy number; rop
   4735..5115    +  CDS            YPB1_ECOLX: Protein predicted: Swiss-Prot protein existence level 4. From Escherichia coli.
   5187..5478    -  CDS            TcR (fragment): tetracycline efflux protein; tet; confers resistance to tetracycline
   5493..5514    -  protein_bind   CAP binding site: CAP binding activates transcription in the presence of cAMP. E. coli catabolite activator protein
   5527..6609    -  CDS            lacI: lac repressor; lacI; The lac repressor binds to the lac operator to inhibit transcription in E. coli. This inhibition can be relieved by adding lactose or isopropyl-β-D-thiogalactopyranoside (IPTG).
   6610..6687    -  promoter       lacI promoter: lacI
   6695..6974    -  CDS            TcR (fragment): tetracycline efflux protein; tet; confers resistance to tetracycline
>Addgene plasmid #101878 | 5KKP (PUS7) | addgene full sequence | sequence record 194704 | Addgene NGS Result
TAATACGACTCACTATAGGGGAATTGTGAGCGGATAACAATTCCCCTCTAGAAATAATTTTGTTTAACTT
TAAGAAGGAGATATACCATGCATCATCATCATCATCACAGCAGCGGCAGAGAAAACTTGTATTTCCAGGG
CGAGAGTTTTGCAGACATGATGAAGCATGGACTCACTGAGGCTGACGTAGGCATCACCAAGTTTGTGAGT
TCTCATCAAGGGTTCTCGGGAATCTTAAAAGAAAGATACTCCGACTTCGTTGTTCATGAAATAGGAAAAG
ATGGACGGATCAGCCATTTGAATGACTTGTCCATTCCAGTGGATGAGGAGGACCCTTCAGAAGACATATT
TACAGTTTTGACAGCTGAAGAAAAGCAGCGATTGGAAGAGCTCCAGCTGTTCAAAAATAAGGAAACCAGT
GTTGCCATTGAGGTTATCGAGGACACCAAAGAGAAAAGAACCATCATCCATCAGGCTATCAAATCTCTGT
TTCCAGGATTAGAGACAAAAACAGAGGATAGGGAGGGGAAGAAATACATTGTAGCCTACCACGCAGCTGG
GAAAAAGGCTTTGGCAAATCCAAGAAAACATTCTTGGCCAAAATCTAGGGGAAGTTACTGCCACTTCGTA
CTATATAAGGAAAACAAAGACACCATGGATGCTATTAATGTACTCTCCAAATACTTAAGAGTCAAGCCAA
ATATATTCTCCTACATGGGAACCAAAGATAAAAGGGCTATAACAGTTCAAGAAATTGCTGTTCTCAAAAT
AACTGCACAAAGACTTGCCCACCTGAATAAGTGCTTGATGAACTTTAAGCTAGGGAATTTCAGCTATCAA
AAAAACCCACTGAAATTGGGAGAGCTTCAAGGAAACCACTTCACTGTTGTTCTCAGAAATATAACAGGAA
CTGATGACCAAGTACAGCAAGCTATGAACTCTCTCAAGGAGATTGGATTTATTAACTACTATGGAATGCA
AAGATTTGGAACCACAGCTGTCCCTACGTATCAGGTTGGAAGAGCTATACTACAAAATTCCTGGACAGAA
GTCATGGATTTAATATTGAAACCCCGCTCTGGAGCTGAAAAGGGCTACTTGGTTAAATGCAGAGAAGAAT
GGGCAAAGACCAAAGACCCAACTGCTGCCCTCAGAAAACTACCTGTCAAAAGGTGTGTGGAAGGGCAGCT
GCTTCGAGGACTTTCAAAATATGGAATGAAGAATATAGTCTCTGCATTTGGCATAATACCCAGAAATAAT
CGCTTAATGTATATTCATAGCTACCAAAGCTATGTGTGGAATAACATGGTAAGCAAGAGGATAGAAGACT
ATGGACTAAAACCTGTTCCAGGGGACCTCGTTCTCAAAGGAGCCACAGCCACCTATATTGAGGAAGATGA
TGTTAATAATTACTCTATCCATGATGTGGTAATGCCCTTGCCTGGTTTCGATGTTATCTACCCAAAGCAT
AAAATTCAAGAAGCCTACAGGGAAATGCTCACAGCTGACAATCTTGATATTGACAACATGAGACACAAAA
TTCGAGATTATTCCTTGTCAGGGGCCTACCGAAAGATCATTATTCGTCCTCAGAATGTTAGCTGGGAAGT
CGTTGCATATGATGATCCCAAAATTCCACTTTTCAACACAGATGTGGACAACCTAGAAGGGAAGACACCA
CCAGTTTTTGCTTCTGAAGGCAAATACAGGGCTCTGAAAATGGATTTTTCTCTACCCCCTTCTACTTACG
CCACCATGGCCATTCGAGAAGTGCTAAAAATGGATACCAGTATCAAGAACCAGACGCAGTTGAATACAAC
CTGGCTTCGCTGATGACGAAGCTTGCGGCCGCACTCGAGCACCACCACCACCACCACTGAGATCCGGCTG
CTAACAAAGCCCGAAAGGAAGCTGAGTTGGCTGCTGCCACCGCTGAGCAATAACTAGCATAACCCCTTGG
GGCCTCTAAACGGGTCTTGAGGGGTTTTTTGCTGAAAGGAGGAACTATATCCGGATTGGCGAATGGG
[124 nt withheld, positions 2028-2151]
C
[91 nt withheld, positions 2153-2243]
A
[49 nt withheld, positions 2245-2293]
CCTTTGACGTTGGAGTCCACGTTCTTT
[37 nt withheld, positions 2321-2357]
ACCCTATCTCGGTCTATTCTTTTGATTTATAAGGGATTTTGCCGATTTCGGCCTATTGGTTAAAAAATGA
GCTGATTTAACAAAAATTTAACGCGAATTTTAACAAAATATTAACGCTTACAATTTAGGTGGCACTTTTC
GGGGAAATGTGCGCGGAACCCCTATTTGTTTATTTTTCTAAATACATTCAAATATGTATCCGCTCATGAA
TTAATTCTTAGAAAAACTCATCGAGCATCAAATGAAACTGCAATTTATTCATATCAGGATTATCAATACC
ATATTTTTGAAAAAGCCGTTTCTGTAATGAAGGAGAAAACTCACCGAGGCAGTTCCATAGGATGGCAAGA
TCCTGGTATCGGTCTGCGATTCCGACTCGTCCAACATCAATACAACCTATTAATTTCCCCTCGTCAAAAA
TAAGGTTATCAAGTGAGAAATCACCATGAGTGACGACTGAATCCGGTGAGAATGGCAAAAGTTTATGCAT
TTCTTTCCAGACTTGTTCAACAGGCCAGCCATTACGCTCGTCATCAAAATCACTCGCATCAACCAAACCG
TTATTCATTCGTGATTGCGCCTGAGCGAGACGAAATACGCGATCGCTGTTAAAAGGACAATTACAAACAG
GAATCGAATGCAACCGGCGCAGGAACACTGCCAGCGCATCAACAATATTTTCACCTGAATCAGGATATTC
TTCTAATACCTGGAATGCTGTTTTCCCGGGGATCGCAGTGGTGAGTAACCATGCATCATCAGGAGTACGG
ATAAAATGCTTGATGGTCGGAAGAGGCATAAATTCCGTCAGCCAGTTTAGTCTGACCATCTCATCTGTAA
CATCATTGGCAACGCTACCTTTGCCATGTTTCAGAAACAACTCTGGCGCATCGGGCTTCCCATACAATCG
ATAGATTGTCGCACCTGATTGCCCGACATTATCGCGAGCCCATTTATACCCATATAAATCAGCATCCATG
TTGGAATTTAATCGCGGCCTAGAGCAAGACGTTTCCCGTTGAATATGGCTCATAACACCCCTTGTATTAC
TGTTTATGTAAGCAGACAGTTTTATTGTTCATGACCAAAATCCCTTAACGTGAGTTTTCGTTCCACTGAG
CGTCAGACCCCGTAGAAAAGATCAAAGGATCTTCTTGAGATCCTTTTTTTCTGCGCGTAATCTGCTGCTT
GCAAACAAAAAAACCACCGCTACCAGCGGTGGTTTGTTTGCCGGATCAAGAGCTACCAACTCTTTTTCCG
AAGGTAACTGGCTTCAGCAGAGCGCAGATACCAAATACTGTCCTTCTAGTGTAGCCGTAGTTAGGCCACC
ACTTCAAGAACTCTGTAGCACCGCCTACATACCTCGCTCTGCTAATCCTGTTACCAGTGGCTGCTGCCAG
TGGCGATAAGTCGTGTCTTACCGGGTTGGACTCAAGACGATAGTTACCGGATAAGGCGCAGCGGTCGGGC
TGAACGGGGGGTTCGTGCACACAGCCCAGCTTGGAGCGAACGACCTACACCGAACTGAGATACCTACAGC
GTGAGCTATGAGAAAGCGCCACGCTTCCCGAAGGGAGAAAGGCGGACAGGTATCCGGTAAGCGGCAGGGT
CGGAACAGGAGAGCGCACGAGGGAGCTTCCAGGGGGAAACGCCTGGTATCTTTATAGTCCTGTCGGGTTT
CGCCACCTCTGACTTGAGCGTCGATTTTTGTGATGCTCGTCAGGGGGGCGGAGCCTATGGAAAAACGCCA
GCAACGCGGCCTTTTTACGGTTCCTGGCCTTTTGCTGGCCTTTTGCTCACATGTTCTTTCCTGCGTTATC
CCCTGATTCTGTGGATAACCGTATTACCGCCTTTGAGTGAGCTGATACCGCTCGCCGCAGCCGAACGACC
GAGCGCAGCGAGTCAGTGAGCGAGGAAGCGGAAGAGCGCCTGATGCGGTATTTTCTCCTTACGCATCTGT
GCGGTATTTCACACCGCAATGGTGCACTCTCAGTACAATCTGCTCTGATGCCGCATAGTTAAGCCAGTAT
ACACTCCGCTATCGCTACGTGACTGGGTCATGGCTGCGCCCCGACACCCGCCAACACCCGCTGACGCGCC
CTGACGGGCTTGTCTGCTCCCGGCATCCGCTTACAGACAAGCTGTGACCGTCTCCGGGAGCTGCATGTGT
CAGAGGTTTTCACCGTCATCACCGAAACGCGCGAGGCAGCTGCGGTAAAGCTCATCAGCGTGGTCGTGAA
GCGATTCACAGATGTCTGCCTGTTCATCCGCGTCCAGCTCGTTGAGTTTCTCCAGAAGCGTTAATGTCTG
GCTTCTGATAAAGCGGGCCATGTTAAGGGCGGTTTTTTCCTGTTTGGTCACTGATGCCTCCGTGTAAGGG
GGATTTCTGTTCATGGGGGTAATGATACCGATGAAACGAGAGAGGATGCTCACGATACGGGTTACTGATG
ATGAACATGCCCGGTTACTGGAACGTTGTGAGGGTAAACAACTGGCGGTATGGATGCGGCGGGACCAGAG
AAAAATCACTCAGGGTCAATGCCAGCGCTTCGTTAATACAGATGTAGGTGTTCCACAGGGTAGCCAGCAG
CATCCTGCGATGCAGATCCGGAACATAATGGTGCAGGGCGCTGACTTCCGCGTTTCCAGACTTTACGAAA
CACGGAAACCGAAGACCATTCATGTTGTTGCTCAGGTCGCAGACGTTTTGCAGCAGCAGTCGCTTCACGT
TCGCTCGCGTATCGGTGATTCATTCTGCTAACCAGTAAGGCAACCCCGCCAGCCTAGCCGGGTCCTCAAC
GACAGGAGCACGATCATGCGCACCCGTGGGGCCGCCATGCCGGCGATAATGGCCTGCTTCTCGCCGAAAC
GTTTGGTGGCGGGACCAGTGACGAAGGCTTGAGCGAGGGCGTGCAAGATTCCGAATACCGCAAGCGACAG
GCCGATCATCGTCGCGCTCCAGCGAAAGCGGTCCTCGCCGAAAATGACCCAGAGCGCTGCCGGCACCTGT
CCTACGAGTTGCATGATAAAGAAGACAGTCATAAGTGCGGCGACGATAGTCATGCCCCGCGCCCACCGGA
AGGAGCTGACTGGGTTGAAGGCTCTCAAGGGCATCGGTCGAGATCCCGGTGCCTAATGAGTGAGCTAACT
TACATTAATTGCGTTGCGCTCACTGCCCGCTTTCCAGTCGGGAAACCTGTCGTGCCAGCTGCATTAATGA
ATCGGCCAACGCGCGGGGAGAGGCGGTTTGCGTATTGGGCGCCAGGGTGGTTTTTCTTTTCACCAGTGAG
ACGGGCAACAGCTGATTGCCCTTCACCGCCTGGCCCTGAGAGAGTTGCAGCAAGCGGTCCACGCTGGTTT
GCCCCAGCAGGCGAAAATCCTGTTTGATGGTGGTTAACGGCGGGATATAACATGAGCTGTCTTCGGTATC
GTCGTATCCCACTACCGAGATATCCGCACCAACGCGCAGCCCGGACTCGGTAATGGCGCGCATTGCGCCC
AGCGCCATCTGATCGTTGGCAACCAGCATCGCAGTGGGAACGATGCCCTCATTCAGCATTTGCATGGTTT
GTTGAAAACCGGACATGGCACTCCAGTCGCCTTCCCGTTCCGCTATCGGCTGAATTTGATTGCGAGTGAG
ATATTTATGCCAGCCAGCCAGACGCAGACGCGCCGAGACAGAACTTAATGGGCCCGCTAACAGCGCGATT
TGCTGGTGACCCAATGCGACCAGATGCTCCACGCCCAGTCGCGTACCGTCTTCATGGGAGAAAATAATAC
TGTTGATGGGTGTCTGGTCAGAGACATCAAGAAATAACGCCGGAACATTAGTGCAGGCAGCTTCCACAGC
AATGGCATCCTGGTCATCCAGCGGATAGTTAATGATCAGCCCACTGACGCGTTGCGCGAGAAGATTGTGC
ACCGCCGCTTTACAGGCTTCGACGCCGCTTCGTTCTACCATCGACACCACCACGCTGGCACCCAGTTGAT
CGGCGCGAGATTTAATCGCCGCGACAATTTGCGACGGCGCGTGCAGGGCCAGACTGGAGGTGGCAACGCC
AATCAGCAACGACTGTTTGCCCGCCAGTTGTTGTGCCACGCGGTTGGGAATGTAATTCAGCTCCGCCATC
GCCGCTTCCACTTTTTCCCGCGTTTTCGCAGAAACGTGGCTGGCCTGGTTCACCACGCGGGAAACGGTCT
GATAAGAGACACCGGCATACTCTGCGACATCGTATAACGTTACTGGTTTCACATTCACCACCCTGAATTG
ACTCTCTTCCGGGCGCTATCATGCCATACCGCGAAAGGTTTTGCGCCATTCGATGGTGTCCGGGATCTCG
ACGCTCTCCCTTATGCGACTCCTGCATTAGGAAGCAGCCCAGTAGTAGGTTGAGGCCGTTGAGCACCGCC
GCCGCAAGGAATGGTGCATGCAAGGAGATGGCGCCCAACAGTCCCCCGGCCACGGGGCCTGCCACCATAC
CCACGCCGAAACAAGCGCTCATGAGCCCGAAGTGGCGAGCCCGATCTTCCCCATCGGTGATGTCGGCGAT
ATAGGCGCCAGCAACCGCACCTGTGGCGCCGGTGATGCCGGCCACGATGCGTCCGGCGTAGAGGATCGAG
ATCTCGATCCCGCGAAAT
