>Addgene plasmid #101878 | 5KKP (PUS7) | depositor partial sequence | sequence record 192805 | insert
GAGAGTTTTGCAGACATGATGAAGCATGGACTCACTGAGGCTGACGTAGGCATCACCAAGTTTGTGAGTT
CTCATCAAGGGTTCTCGGGAATCTTAAAAGAAAGATACTCCGACTTCGTTGTTCATGAAATAGGAAAAGA
TGGACGGATCAGCCATTTGAATGACTTGTCCATTCCAGTGGATGAGGAGGACCCTTCAGAAGACATATTT
ACAGTTTTGACAGCTGAAGAAAAGCAGCGATTGGAAGAGCTCCAGCTGTTCAAAAATAAGGAAACCAGTG
TTGCCATTGAGGTTATCGAGGACACCAAAGAGAAAAGAACCATCATCCATCAGGCTATCAAATCTCTGTT
TCCAGGATTAGAGACAAAAACAGAGGATAGGGAGGGGAAGAAATACATTGTAGCCTACCACGCAGCTGGG
AAAAAGGCTTTGGCAAATCCAAGAAAACATTCTTGGCCAAAATCTAGGGGAAGTTACTGCCACTTCGTAC
TATATAAGGAAAACAAAGACACCATGGATGCTATTAATGTACTCTCCAAATACTTAAGAGTCAAGCCAAA
TATATTCTCCTACATGGGAACCAAAGATAAAAGGGCTATAACAGTTCAAGAAATTGCTGTTCTCAAAATA
ACTGCACAAAGACTTGCCCACCTGAATAAGTGCTTGATGAACTTTAAGCTAGGGAATTTCAGCTATCAAA
AAAACCCACTGAAATTGGGAGAGCTTCAAGGAAACCACTTCACTGTTGTTCTCAGAAATATAACAGGAAC
TGATGACCAAGTACAGCAAGCTATGAACTCTCTCAAGGAGATTGGATTTATTAACTACTATGGAATGCAA
AGATTTGGAACCACAGCTGTCCCTACGTATCAGGTTGGAAGAGCTATACTACAAAATTCCTGGACAGAAG
TCATGGATTTAATATTGAAACCCCGCTCTGGAGCTGAAAAGGGCTACTTGGTTAAATGCAGAGAAGAATG
GGCAAAGACCAAAGACCCAACTGCTGCCCTCAGAAAACTACCTGTCAAAAGGTGTGTGGAAGGGCAGCTG
CTTCGAGGACTTTCAAAATATGGAATGAAGAATATAGTCTCTGCATTTGGCATAATACCCAGAAATAATC
GCTTAATGTATATTCATAGCTACCAAAGCTATGTGTGGAATAACATGGTAAGCAAGAGGATAGAAGACTA
TGGACTAAAACCTGTTCCAGGGGACCTCGTTCTCAAAGGAGCCACAGCCACCTATATTGAGGAAGATGAT
GTTAATAATTACTCTATCCATGATGTGGTAATGCCCTTGCCTGGTTTCGATGTTATCTACCCAAAGCATA
AAATTCAAGAAGCCTACAGGGAAATGCTCACAGCTGACAATCTTGATATTGACAACATGAGACACAAAAT
TCGAGATTATTCCTTGTCAGGGGCCTACCGAAAGATCATTATTCGTCCTCAGAATGTTAGCTGGGAAGTC
GTTGCATATGATGATCCCAAAATTCCACTTTTCAACACAGATGTGGACAACCTAGAAGGGAAGACACCAC
CAGTTTTTGCTTCTGAAGGCAAATACAGGGCTCTGAAAATGGATTTTTCTCTACCCCCTTCTACTTACGC
CACCATGGCCATTCGAGAAGTGCTAAAAATGGATACCAGTATCAAGAACCAGACGCAGTTGAATACAACC
TGGCTTCGC
